Addgene plasmid #82451: rFIXX-bp chain B (IRESpuro)
Purpose: Chain B of the habu snake venom FIX/FX binding protein with C-terminal biotin-tag. Cloned into pIRESneo3 (Ampicillin) via 5' NheI and 3' BamHI; IRES vector conferring puromycin resistance.
Depositing lab: Robert Peters. Depositing organization: Bioverativ.
Backbone
  Vector backbone: pIRES
  Backbone manufacturer: Clontech
  Backbone size w/o insert (bp): 5115
  Total vector size (bp): 5638
  Vector type: Mammalian Expression, Bacterial Expression
  Selectable markers: Puromycin
Growth in bacteria
  Bacterial resistance: Ampicillin, 100 μg/mL
  Growth temperature: 37°C
  Growth strain: DH5alpha
  Copy number: High Copy
Gene/Insert
  Gene/Insert name: rFIXX-bp chain B (alt name: Recombinate Factor IX/X binding protein chain B)
  Species: Trimeresurus flavoviridis
  Insert size (bp): 523
  Promoter: T7 RNA polymerase promoter
  Tag / fusion protein: Biotin (C terminal on insert)
  Cloning method: Restriction Enzyme; 5′ cloning site NheI (not destroyed); 3′ cloning site BamHI (not destroyed)
  Sequencing primers: 5′ Unknown; 3′ Unknown
Terms and licenses: Academic/Nonprofit Terms; Industry Terms: Not Available to Industry
How to cite: rFIXX-bp chain B (IRESpuro) was a gift from Robert Peters (Addgene plasmid # 82451 ; http://n2t.net/addgene:82451 ; RRID:Addgene_82451)
