[The description below was written by a language model from this plasmid's Addgene catalogue record and pLannotate feature annotations shown in this document.]
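Description:
rFIXX-bp chain B (IRESpuro) is a 5.6 kb mammalian expression plasmid built on a Clontech pIRES-family bicistronic backbone. It is maintained in E. coli through a high-copy ColE1/pUC-type origin and an ampicillin resistance gene (β-lactamase with its own promoter). The purpose text names pIRESneo3 as the parent vector, but the selectable marker field and the annotated sequence both show a puromycin N-acetyltransferase gene, so the construct confers puromycin rather than neomycin resistance in mammalian cells.

The insert, about 520 bp and cloned between NheI and BamHI, encodes chain B of the factor IX/factor X binding protein from venom of the habu snake (Trimeresurus/Protobothrops flavoviridis). This is a subunit that, when paired with chain A, forms an anticoagulant protein that binds the Gla domains of coagulation factors in a calcium-dependent manner. The record lists a C-terminal biotin tag, presumably a biotin-acceptor sequence, although it is not annotated separately in the feature table.

The catalogue lists the T7 promoter, and a T7 site does lie just upstream of the coding sequence. In mammalian cells, however, transcription would be driven by the CMV immediate-early enhancer/promoter located further upstream. Downstream of the insert come a chimeric intron, an EMCV IRES, the puromycin resistance gene and SV40 polyadenylation signals. Venom subunit and resistance marker are therefore translated from a single transcript, which links drug survival to expression of the insert and favours recovery of stable expressing cells.

The plasmid is suited to recombinant production of tagged chain B. This would presumably be done together with a chain A construct to assemble the heterodimer, though the record does not describe the downstream applications.
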