Features (pLannotate 1.2.2; 19 found; start..end, strand, type, name):
     28..80      -  misc_feature   bom (fragment): basis of mobility region from pBR322
    235..614     +  enhancer       CMV enhancer: human cytomegalovirus immediate early enhancer
    615..818     +  promoter       CMV promoter: human cytomegalovirus (CMV) immediate early promoter
    814..847     +  LTR            5' LTR (truncated) (fragment): truncated 5' long terminal repeat (LTR) from HIV-1
    863..881     +  promoter       T7 promoter: promoter for bacteriophage T7 RNA polymerase
    940..1377    +  CDS            SL9B_PROFL: Experimental evidence at protein level: Swiss-Prot protein existence level 1. When linked to subunit A of IX-bp, anticoagulant protein which binds to the gamma-carboxyglutamic acid-domain regions of factor IX (but not to factor X) in the presence of calcium with a 1 to 1 stoichiometry. From Protobothrops flavoviridis (Habu) (Trimeresurus flavoviridis).
   1518..1747    +  intron         chimeric intron: chimera between introns from adenovirus and immunoglobulin heavy chain genes
   1931..2393    +  misc_feature   IRES: internal ribosome entry site (IRES) of the encephalomyocarditis virus (EMCV)
   2426..3025    +  CDS            PuroR: puromycin N-acetyltransferase; pac from Streptomyces alboniger; confers resistance to puromycin
   3152..3236    +  CDS            large T antigen (fragment): large T antigen from SV40 (simian virus 40)
   3259..3380    +  polyA_signal   SV40 poly(A) signal: SV40 polyadenylation signal
   3390..3441    +  polyA_signal   SV40 poly(A) signal (fragment): SV40 polyadenylation signal
   3505..3521    -  protein_bind   lac operator: The lac repressor binds to the lac operator to inhibit transcription in E. coli. This inhibition can be relieved by adding lactose or isopropyl-β-D-thiogalactopyranoside (IPTG). lac repressor encoded by lacI
   3529..3559    -  promoter       lac promoter: promoter for the E. coli lac operon
   3574..3595    -  protein_bind   CAP binding site: CAP binding activates transcription in the presence of cAMP. E. coli catabolite activator protein
   3608..3700    -  CDS            lacI (fragment): lac repressor; lacI; The lac repressor binds to the lac operator to inhibit transcription in E. coli. This inhibition can be relieved by adding lactose or isopropyl-β-D-thiogalactopyranoside (IPTG).
   3883..4471    -  rep_origin     ori: high-copy-number ColE1/pMB1/pBR322/pUC origin of replication
   4642..5502    -  CDS            AmpR: β-lactamase; bla; confers resistance to ampicillin, carbenicillin, and related antibiotics
   5503..5607    -  promoter       AmpR promoter: bla
>Addgene plasmid #82451 | rFIXX-bp chain B (IRESpuro) | depositor full sequence | sequence record 156993 | rFIXX-bp chain B (IRESpuro) sequence 5638 bps
GACGGATCGGGAGATCTCCCGATCCCCTATGGTGCACTCTCAGTACAATCTGCTCTGATGCCGCATAGTT
AAGCCAGTATCTGCTCCCTGCTTGTGTGTTGGAGGTCGCTGAGTAGTGCGCGAGCAAAATTTAAGCTACA
ACAAGGCAAGGCTTGACCGACAATTGCATGAAGAATCTGCTTAGGGTTAGGCGTTTTGCGCTGCTTCGCG
ATGTACGGGCCAGATATACGCGTTGACATTGATTATTGACTAGTTATTAATAGTAATCAATTACGGGGTC
ATTAGTTCATAGCCCATATATGGAGTTCCGCGTTACATAACTTACGGTAAATGGCCCGCCTGGCTGACCG
CCCAACGACCCCCGCCCATTGACGTCAATAATGACGTATGTTCCCATAGTAACGCCAATAGGGACTTTCC
ATTGACGTCAATGGGTGGAGTATTTACGGTAAACTGCCCACTTGGCAGTACATCAAGTGTATCATATGCC
AAGTACGCCCCCTATTGACGTCAATGACGGTAAATGGCCCGCCTGGCATTATGCCCAGTACATGACCTTA
TGGGACTTTCCTACTTGGCAGTACATCTACGTATTAGTCATCGCTATTACCATGGTGATGCGGTTTTGGC
AGTACATCAATGGGCGTGGATAGCGGTTTGACTCACGGGGATTTCCAAGTCTCCACCCCATTGACGTCAA
TGGGAGTTTGTTTTGGCACCAAAATCAACGGGACTTTCCAAAATGTCGTAACAACTCCGCCCCATTGACG
CAAATGGGCGGTAGGCGTGTACGGTGGGAGGTCTATATAAGCAGAGCTCTCTGGCTAACTAGAGAACCCA
CTGCTTACTGGCTTATCGAAATTAATACGACTCACTATAGGGAGACCCAAGCTTGGTACCGAGCTCGGAT
CGATATCTGCGGCCTAGCTAGCCGCCACCATGGGGCGATTCATCTTCATGAGCTTTGGCTTCCTGGTCGT
GTTCCTCTCCCTGAGTGGAACTGCAGCTGATTGTCCCTCTGATTGGTCCTCTTATGAAGGGCATTGCTAC
AAGCCCTTCAGTGAACCCAAAAACTGGGCCGATGCAGAGAATTTCTGCACACAACAGCACGCAGGCGGAC
ATCTGGTCTCCTTCCAAAGCAGTGAAGAAGCAGATTTTGTGGTCAAGCTGGCCTTCCAAACTTTTGGCCA
CAGTATTTTCTGGATGGGACTGAGCAATGTCTGGAATCAATGCAACTGGCAGTGGAGCAATGCTGCCATG
CTCAGATACAAAGCCTGGGCTGAAGAATCTTATTGTGTCTATTTCAAGTCAACTAATAACAAATGGAGGA
GTAGAGCCTGCAGAATGATGGCACAGTTCGTCTGCGAGTTCCAGGCAGGAGGAGGCAGCGGAGGAGGGTC
TTTGAACGACATTTTTGAAGCGCAAAAAATTGAATGGCATTGAGGATCCGCGGCCGCATAGATAACTGAT
CCAGTGTGCTGGAATTAATTCGCTGTCTGCGAGGGCCAGCTGTTGGGGTGAGTACTCCCTCTCAAAAGCG
GGCATGACTTCTGCGCTAAGATTGTCAGTTTCCAAAAACGAGGAGGATTTGATATTCACCTGGCCCGCGG
TGATGCCTTTGAGGGTGGCCGCGTCCATCTGGTCAGAAAAGACAATCTTTTTGTTGTCAAGCTTGAGGTG
TGGCAGGCTTGAGATCTGGCCATACACTTGAGTGACAATGACATCCACTTTGCCTTTCTCTCCACAGGTG
TCCACTCCCAGGTCCAACTGCAGGTCGAGCATGCATCTAGGGCGGCCAATTCCGCCCCTCTCCCCCCCCC
CCCTCTCCCTCCCCCCCCCCTAACGTTACTGGCCGAAGCCGCTTGGAATAAGGCCGGTGTGCGTTTGTCT
ATATGTTATTTTCCACCATATTGCCGTCTTTTGGCAATGTGAGGGCCCGGAAACCTGGCCCTGTCTTCTT
GACGAGCATTCCTAGGGGTCTTTCCCCTCTCGCCAAAGGAATGCAAGGTCTGTTGAATGTCGTGAAGGAA
GCAGTTCCTCTGGAAGCTTCTTGAAGACAAACAACGTCTGTAGCGACCCTTTGCAGGCAGCGGAACCCCC
CACCTGGCGACAGGTGCCTCTGCGGCCAAAAGCCACGTGTATAAGATACACCTGCAAAGGCGGCACAACC
CCAGTGCCACGTTGTGAGTTGGATAGTTGTGGAAAGAGTCAAATGGCTCTCCTCAAGCGTATTCAACAAG
GGGCTGAAGGATGCCCAGAAGGTACCCCATTGTATGGGATCTGATCTGGGGCCTCGGTGCACATGCTTTA
CATGTGTTTAGTCGAGGTTAAAAAAACGTCTAGGCCCCCCGAACCACGGGGACGTGGTTTTCCTTTGAAA
AACACGATGATAAGCTTGCCACAACCCACAAGGAGACGACCTTCCATGACCGAGTACAAGCCCACGGTGC
GCCTCGCCACCCGCGACGACGTCCCCCGGGCCGTACGCACCCTCGCCGCCGCGTTCGCCGACTACCCCGC
CACGCGCCACACCGTCGACCCGGACCGCCACATCGAGCGGGTCACCGAGCTGCAAGAACTCTTCCTCACG
CGCGTCGGGCTCGACATCGGCAAGGTGTGGGTCGCGGACGACGGCGCCGCGGTGGCGGTCTGGACCACGC
CGGAGAGCGTCGAAGCGGGGGCGGTGTTCGCCGAGATCGGCCCGCGCATGGCCGAGTTGAGCGGTTCCCG
GCTGGCCGCGCAGCAACAGATGGAAGGCCTCCTGGCGCCGCACCGGCCCAAGGAGCCCGCGTGGTTCCTG
GCCACCGTCGGCGTCTCGCCCGACCACCAGGGCAAGGGTCTGGGCAGCGCCGTCGTGCTCCCCGGAGTGG
AGGCGGCCGAGCGCGCCGGGGTGCCCGCCTTCCTGGAGACCTCCGCGCCCCGCAACCTCCCCTTCTACGA
GCGGCTCGGCTTCACCGTCACCGCCGACGTCGAGGTGCCCGAAGGACCGCGCACCTGGTGCATGACCCGC
AAGCCCGGTGCCTGACGCCCGCCCCACGACCCGCAGCGCCCGACCGAAAGGAGCGCACGACCCCATGGCT
CCGACCGAAGCCACCCGGGGCGGCCCCGCCGACCCCGCACCCGCCCCCGAGGCCCACCGACTCTAGATAA
CTGATCATAATCAGCCATACCACATTTGTAGAGGTTTTACTTGCTTTAAAAAACCTCCCACACCTCCCCC
TGAACCTGAAACATAAAATGAATGCAATTGTTGTTGTTAACTTGTTTATTGCAGCTTATAATGGTTACAA
ATAAAGCAATAGCATCACAAATTTCACAAATAAAGCATTTTTTTCACTGCATTCTAGTTGTGGTTTGTCC
AAACTCATCAATGTATCTTAACGCTCGAGTGCATTCTAGTTGTGGTTTGTCCAAACTCATCAATGTATCT
TATCATGTCTGTATACCGTCGACCTCTAGCTAGAGCTTGGCGTAATCATGGTCATAGCTGTTTCCTGTGT
GAAATTGTTATCCGCTCACAATTCCACACAACATACGAGCCGGAAGCATAAAGTGTAAAGCCTGGGGTGC
CTAATGAGTGAGCTAACTCACATTAATTGCGTTGCGCTCACTGCCCGCTTTCCAGTCGGGAAACCTGTCG
TGCCAGCTGCATTAATGAATCGGCCAACGCGCGGGGAGAGGCGGTTTGCGTATTGGGCGCTCTTCCGCTT
CCTCGCTCACTGACTCGCTGCGCTCGGTCGTTCGGCTGCGGCGAGCGGTATCAGCTCACTCAAAGGCGGT
AATACGGTTATCCACAGAATCAGGGGATAACGCAGGAAAGAACATGTGAGCAAAAGGCCAGCAAAAGGCC
AGGAACCGTAAAAAGGCCGCGTTGCTGGCGTTTTTCCATAGGCTCCGCCCCCCTGACGAGCATCACAAAA
ATCGACGCTCAAGTCAGAGGTGGCGAAACCCGACAGGACTATAAAGATACCAGGCGTTTCCCCCTGGAAG
CTCCCTCGTGCGCTCTCCTGTTCCGACCCTGCCGCTTACCGGATACCTGTCCGCCTTTCTCCCTTCGGGA
AGCGTGGCGCTTTCTCATAGCTCACGCTGTAGGTATCTCAGTTCGGTGTAGGTCGTTCGCTCCAAGCTGG
GCTGTGTGCACGAACCCCCCGTTCAGCCCGACCGCTGCGCCTTATCCGGTAACTATCGTCTTGAGTCCAA
CCCGGTAAGACACGACTTATCGCCACTGGCAGCAGCCACTGGTAACAGGATTAGCAGAGCGAGGTATGTA
GGCGGTGCTACAGAGTTCTTGAAGTGGTGGCCTAACTACGGCTACACTAGAAGAACAGTATTTGGTATCT
GCGCTCTGCTGAAGCCAGTTACCTTCGGAAAAAGAGTTGGTAGCTCTTGATCCGGCAAACAAACCACCGC
TGGTAGCGGTGGTTTTTTTGTTTGCAAGCAGCAGATTACGCGCAGAAAAAAAGGATCTCAAGAAGATCCT
TTGATCTTTTCTACGGGGTCTGACGCTCAGTGGAACGAAAACTCACGTTAAGGGATTTTGGTCATGAGAT
TATCAAAAAGGATCTTCACCTAGATCCTTTTAAATTAAAAATGAAGTTTTAAATCAATCTAAAGTATATA
TGAGTAAACTTGGTCTGACAGTTACCAATGCTTAATCAGTGAGGCACCTATCTCAGCGATCTGTCTATTT
CGTTCATCCATAGTTGCCTGACTCCCCGTCGTGTAGATAACTACGATACGGGAGGGCTTACCATCTGGCC
CCAGTGCTGCAATGATACCGCGAGACCCACGCTCACCGGCTCCAGATTTATCAGCAATAAACCAGCCAGC
CGGAAGGGCCGAGCGCAGAAGTGGTCCTGCAACTTTATCCGCCTCCATCCAGTCTATTAATTGTTGCCGG
GAAGCTAGAGTAAGTAGTTCGCCAGTTAATAGTTTGCGCAACGTTGTTGCCATTGCTACAGGCATCGTGG
TGTCACGCTCGTCGTTTGGTATGGCTTCATTCAGCTCCGGTTCCCAACGATCAAGGCGAGTTACATGATC
CCCCATGTTGTGCAAAAAAGCGGTTAGCTCCTTCGGTCCTCCGATCGTTGTCAGAAGTAAGTTGGCCGCA
GTGTTATCACTCATGGTTATGGCAGCACTGCATAATTCTCTTACTGTCATGCCATCCGTAAGATGCTTTT
CTGTGACTGGTGAGTACTCAACCAAGTCATTCTGAGAATAGTGTATGCGGCGACCGAGTTGCTCTTGCCC
GGCGTCAATACGGGATAATACCGCGCCACATAGCAGAACTTTAAAAGTGCTCATCATTGGAAAACGTTCT
TCGGGGCGAAAACTCTCAAGGATCTTACCGCTGTTGAGATCCAGTTCGATGTAACCCACTCGTGCACCCA
ACTGATCTTCAGCATCTTTTACTTTCACCAGCGTTTCTGGGTGAGCAAAAACAGGAAGGCAAAATGCCGC
AAAAAAGGGAATAAGGGCGACACGGAAATGTTGAATACTCATACTCTTCCTTTTTCAATATTATTGAAGC
ATTTATCAGGGTTATTGTCTCATGAGCGGATACATATTTGAATGTATTTAGAAAAATAAACAAATAGGGG
TTCCGCGCACATTTCCCCGAAAAGTGCCACCTGACGTC
