>Addgene plasmid #82451 | rFIXX-bp chain B (IRESpuro) | addgene partial sequence | sequence record 165519 | CMV-F 5'-CGCAAATGGGCGGTAGGCGTG-3'
ACTAGAGAACCCACTGCTTACTGGCTTATCGAAATTAATACGACTCACTATAGGGAGACCCAAGCTTGGT
ACCGAGCTCGGATCGATATCTGCGGCCTAGCTAGCCGCCACCATGGGGCGATTCATCTTCATGAGCTTTG
GCTTCCTGGTCGTGTTCCTCTCCCTGAGTGGAACTGCAGCTGATTGTCCCTCTGATTGGTCCTCTTATGA
AGGGCATTGCTACAAGCCCTTCAGTGAACCCAAAAACTGGGCCGATGCAGAGAATTTCTGCACACAACAG
CACGCAGGCGGACATCTGGTCTCCTTCCAAAGCAGTGAAGAAGCAGATTTTGTGGTCAAGCTGGCCTTCC
AAACTTTTGGCCACAGTATTTTCTGGATGGGACTGAGCAATGTCTGGAATCAATGCAACTGGCAGTGGAG
CAATGCTGCCATGCTCAGATACAAAGCCTGGGCTGAAGAATCTTATTGTGTCTATTTCAAGTCAACTAAT
AACAAATGGAGGAGTAGAGCCTGCAGAATGATGGCACAGTTCGTCTGCGAGTTCCAGGCAGGAGGAGGCA
GCGGAGGAGGGTCTTTGAACGACATTTTTGAAGCGCAAAAAATTGAATGGCATTGAGGATCCGCGGCCGC
ATAGATAACTGATCCAGTGTGCTGGAATTAATTCGCTGTCTGCGAGGGCCAGCTGTTGGGGTGAGTACTC
CCTCTCAAAAGCGGGCATGACTTCTGCGCTAAGATTGTCAGTTTCCAAAAACGAGGAGGATTTGATATTC
ACCTGGCCCGCGGTGATGCCTTTGAGGGTGGCCGCGTCCATCTGGTCAGAAAAGACAATCTTTTTGTTGT
CAAGCTTGAGGTGTGGCAGGCTTGAGATCTGGCCATACACTTGAGTGACAATGACATCCACTTTGCCTTT
